>Addgene plasmid #144867 | TFORF3391 | addgene full sequence | sequence record 404435 | Addgene NGS Result
TTAATGTAGTCTTATGCAATACTCTTGTAGTCTTGCAACATGGTAACGATGAGTTAGCAACATGCCTTAC
AAGGAGAGAAAAAGCACCGTGCATGCCGATTGGTGGAAGTAAGGTGGTACGATCGTGCCTTATTAGGAAG
GCAACAGACGGGTCTGACATGGATTGGACGAACCACTGAATTGCCGCATTGCAGAGATATTGTATTTAAG
TGCCTAGCTCGATACATAAACGGGTCTCTCTGGTTAGACCAGATCTGAGCCTGGGAGCTCTCTGGCTAAC
TAGGGAACCCACTGCTTAAGCCTCAATAAAGCTTGCCTTGAGTGCTTCAAGTAGTGTGTGCCCGTCTGTT
GTGTGACTCTGGTAACTAGAGATCCCTCAGACCCTTTTAGTCAGTGTGGAAAATCTCTAGCAGTGGCGCC
CGAACAGGGACTTGAAAGCGAAAGGGAAACCAGAGGAGCTCTCTCGACGCAGGACTCGGCTTGCTGAAGC
GCGCACGGCAAGAGGCGAGGGGCGGCGACTGGTGAGTACGCCAAAAATTTTGACTAGCGGAGGCTAGAAG
GAGAGAGATGGGTGCGAGAGCGTCAGTATTAAGCGGGGGAGAATTAGATCGCGATGGGAAAAAATTCGGT
TAAGGCCAGGGGGAAAGAAAAAATATAAATTAAAACATATAGTATGGGCAAGCAGGGAGCTAGAACGATT
CGCAGTTAATCCTGGCCTGTTAGAAACATCAGAAGGCTGTAGACAAATACTGGGACAGCTACAACCATCC
CTTCAGACAGGATCAGAAGAACTTAGATCATTATATAATACAGTAGCAACCCTCTATTGTGTGCATCAAA
GGATAGAGATAAAAGACACCAAGGAAGCTTTAGACAAGATAGAGGAAGAGCAAAACAAAAGTAAGACCAC
CGCACAGCAAGCGGCCGCTGATCTTCAGACCTGGAGGAGGAGATATGAGGGACAATTGGAGAAGTGAATT
ATATAAATATAAAGTAGTAAAAATTGAACCATTAGGAGTAGCACCCACCAAGGCAAAGAGAAGAGTGGTG
CAGAGAGAAAAAAGAGCAGTGGGAATAGGAGCTTTGTTCCTTGGGTTCTTGGGAGCAGCAGGAAGCACTA
TGGGCGCAGCGTCAATGACGCTGACGGTACAGGCCAGACAATTATTGTCTGGTATAGTGCAGCAGCAGAA
CAATTTGCTGAGGGCTATTGAGGCGCAACAGCATCTGTTGCAACTCACAGTCTGGGGCATCAAGCAGCTC
CAGGCAAGAATCCTGGCTGTGGAAAGATACCTAAAGGATCAACAGCTCCTGGGGATTTGGGGTTGCTCTG
GAAAACTCATTTGCACCACTGCTGTGCCTTGGAATGCTAGTTGGAGTAATAAATCTCTGGAACAGATTTG
GAATCACACGACCTGGATGGAGTGGGACAGAGAAATTAACAATTACACAAGCTTAATACACTCCTTAATT
GAAGAATCGCAAAACCAGCAAGAAAAGAATGAACAAGAATTATTGGAATTAGATAAATGGGCAAGTTTGT
GGAATTGGTTTAACATAACAAATTGGCTGTGGTATATAAAATTATTCATAATGATAGTAGGAGGCTTGGT
AGGTTTAAGAATAGTTTTTGCTGTACTTTCTATAGTGAATAGAGTTAGGCAGGGATATTCACCATTATCG
TTTCAGACCCACCTCCCAACCCCGAGGGGACCCATGCATTGCATCTCAATTAGTCAGCAACCAGGTGTGG
AAAGTCCCCAGGCTCCCCAGCAGGCAGAAGTATGCAAAGCATGCGTCTCAATTAGTCAGCAACCATAGTC
CCGCCCCTAACTCCGCCCATCCCGCCCCTAACTCCGCCCAGTTCCGCCCATTCTCCGCCCCATGGCTGAC
TAATTTTTTTTATTTATGCAGAGGCCGAGGCCGCCTCGGCCTCTGAGCTATTCCAGAAGTAGTGAGGAGG
CTTTTTTGGAGGCCTAGGCTTTTGCAAAAAGCTTTCTAGAGGTACCACCGGAGCTTACCATGACCGAGTA
CAAGCCCACGGTGCGCCTCGCCACCCGCGACGACGTCCCCAGGGCCGTACGCACCCTCGCCGCCGCGTTC
GCCGACTACCCCGCCACGCGCCACACCGTCGATCCGGACCGCCACATCGAGCGGGTCACCGAGCTGCAAG
AACTCTTCCTCACGCGCGTCGGGCTCGACATCGGCAAGGTGTGGGTCGCGGACGACGGCGCCGCCGTGGC
GGTCTGGACCACGCCGGAGAGCGTCGAAGCGGGGGCGGTGTTCGCCGAGATCGGCCCGCGCATGGCCGAG
TTGAGCGGTTCCCGGCTGGCCGCGCAGCAACAGATGGAAGGCCTCCTGGCGCCGCACCGGCCCAAGGAGC
CCGCGTGGTTCCTGGCCACCGTCGGCGTCTCGCCCGACCACCAGGGCAAGGGTCTGGGCAGCGCCGTCGT
GCTCCCCGGAGTGGAGGCGGCCGAGCGCGCCGGGGTGCCCGCCTTCCTGGAGACCTCCGCGCCCCGCAAC
CTCCCCTTCTACGAGCGGCTCGGCTTCACCGTCACCGCCGACGTCGAGGTGCCCGAAGGACCGCGCACCT
GGTGCATGACCCGCAAGCCCGGTGCCAGTTAACGAATTCTAGATCTTGAGACAAATGGCAGTATTCATCC
ACAATTTTAAAAGAAAAGGGGGGATTGGGGGGTACAGTGCAGGGGAAAGAATAGTAGACATAATAGCAAC
AGACATACAAACTAAAGAATTACAAAAACAAATTACAAAAATTCAAAATTTTCGGGTTTATTACAGGGAC
AGCAGAGATCCACTTTGGCGCCGGCTCGAGGCCTGCAGGTGCAAAGATGGATAAAGTTTTAAACAGAGAG
GAATCTTTGCAGCTAATGGACCTTCTAGGTCTTGAAAGGAGTGGGAATTGGCTCCGGTGCCCGTCAGTGG
GCAGAGCGCACATCGCCCACAGTCCCCGAGAAGTTGGGGGGAGGGGTCGGCAATTGAACCGGTGCCTAGA
GAAGGTGGCGCGGGGTAAACTGGGAAAGTGATGTCGTGTACTGGCTCCGCCTTTTTCCCGAGGGTGGGGG
AGAACCGTATATAAGTGCAGTAGTCGCCGTGAACGTTCTTTTTCGCAACGGGTTTGCCGCCAGAACACAG
GTAAGTGCCGTGTGTGGTTCCCGCGGGCCTGGCCTCTTTACGGGTTATGGCCCTTGCGTGCCTTGAATTA
CTTCCACCTGGCTGCAGTACGTGATTCTTGATCCCGAGCTTCGGGTTGGAAGTGGGTGGGAGAGTTCGAG
GCCTTGCGCTTAAGGAGCCCCTTCGCCTCGTGCTTGAGTTGAGGCCTGGCCTGGGCGCTGGGGCCGCCGC
GTGCGAATCTGGTGGCACCTTCGCGCCTGTCTCGCTGCTTTCGATAAGTCTCTAGCCATTTAAAATTTTT
GATGACCTGCTGCGACGCTTTTTTTCTGGCAAGATAGTCTTGTAAATGCGGGCCAAGATCTGCACACTGG
TATTTCGGTTTTTGGGGCCGCGGGCGGCGACGGGGCCCGTGCGTCCCAGCGCACATGTTCGGCGAGGCGG
GGCCTGCGAGCGCGGCCACCGAGAATCGGACGGGGGTAGTCTCAAGCTGGCCGGCCTGCTCTGGTGCCTG
GCCTCGCGCCGCCGTGTATCGCCCCGCCCTGGGCGGCAAGGCTGGCCCGGTCGGCACCAGTTGCGTGAGC
GGAAAGATGGCCGCTTCCCGGCCCTGCTGCAGGGAGCTCAAAATGGAGGACGCGGCGCTCGGGAGAGCGG
GCGGGTGAGTCACCCACACAAAGGAAAAGGGCCTTTCCGTCCTCAGCCGTCGCTTCATGTGACTCCACGG
AGTACCGGGCGCCGTCCAGGCACCTCGATTAGTTCTCGAGCTTTTGGAGTACGTCGTCTTTAGGTTGGGG
GGAGGGGTTTTATGCGATGGAGTTTCCCCACACTGAGTGGGTGGAGACTGAAGTTAGGCCAGCTTGGCAC
TTGATGTAATTCTCCTTGGAATTTGCCCTTTTTGAGTTTGGATCTTGGTTCATTCTCAAGCCTCAGACAG
TGGTTCAAAGTTTTTTTCTTCCATTTCAGGTGTCGTGAGGCTAGCATCGATTGATCAACAAGTTTGTACA
AAAAATTTGGCATGAGCAGCAATGAGTGCTTCAAGTGTGGACGATCTGGCCACTGGGCCCGGGAATGTCC
TACTGGTGGAGGCCGTGGTCGTGGAATGAGAAGCCGTGGCAGAGGTTTCCAGTTTGTTTCCTCGTCTCTT
CCAGACATTTGTTATCGCTGTGGTGAGTCTGGTCATCTTGCCAAGGATTGTGATCTTCAGGAGGATGCCT
GCTATAACTGCGGTAGAGGTGGCCACATTGCCAAGGACTGCAAGGAGCCCAAGAGAGAGCGAGAGCAATG
CTGCTACAACTGTGGCAAACCAGGCCATCTGGCTCGTGACTGCGACCATGCAGATGAGCAGAAATGCTAT
TCTTGTGGAGAATTCGGACACATTCAAAAAGACTGCACCAAAGTGAAGTGCTATAGGTGTGGTGAAACTG
GTCATGTAGCCATCAACTGCAGCAAGACAAGTGAAGTCAACTGTTACCGCTGTGGCGAGTCAGGGCACCT
TGCACGGGAATGCACAATTGAGGCTACAGCCTACCCAACTTTCTTGTACAAAGTGGTTGATATCGGTAAG
CCTATCCCTAACCCTCTCCTCGGTCTCGATTCTACGTAGTAATGAACTAGTCCGTAACTTGAAAGTATTT
CGATTTCTTGGCTTTATATATCTTGTGGAAAGGACGATCACACCACCCTTTGCCCGGCGGTACGCGTTAA
GTCGACAATCAACCTCTGGATTACAAAATTTGTGAAAGATTGACTGGTATTCTTAACTATGTTGCTCCTT
TTACGCTATGTGGATACGCTGCTTTAATGCCTTTGTATCATGCTATTGCTTCCCGTATGGCTTTCATTTT
CTCCTCCTTGTATAAATCCTGGTTGCTGTCTCTTTATGAGGAGTTGTGGCCCGTTGTCAGGCAACGTGGC
GTGGTGTGCACTGTGTTTGCTGACGCAACCCCCACTGGTTGGGGCATTGCCACCACCTGTCAGCTCCTTT
CCGGGACTTTCGCTTTCCCCCTCCCTATTGCCACGGCGGAACTCATCGCCGCCTGCCTTGCCCGCTGCTG
GACAGGGGCTCGGCTGTTGGGCACTGACAATTCCGTGGTGTTGTCGGGGAAATCATCGTCCTTTCCTTGG
CTGCTCGCCTGTGTTGCCACCTGGATTCTGCGCGGGACGTCCTTCTGCTACGTCCCTTCGGCCCTCAATC
CAGCGGACCTTCCTTCCCGCGGCCTGCTGCCGGCTCTGCGGCCTCTTCCGCGTCTTCGCCTTCGCCCTCA
GACGAGTCGGATCTCCCTTTGGGCCGCCTCCCCGCGTCGACTTTAAGACCAATGACTTACAAGGCAGCTG
TAGATCTTAGCCACTTTTTAAAAGAAAAGGGGGGACTGGAAGGGCTAATTCACTCCCAACGAAGACAAGA
TCTGCTTTTTGCTTGTACTGGGTCTCTCTGGTTAGACCAGATCTGAGCCTGGGAGCTCTCTGGCTAACTA
GGGAACCCACTGCTTAAGCCTCAATAAAGCTTGCCTTGAGTGCTTCAAGTAGTGTGTGCCCGTCTGTTGT
GTGACTCTGGTAACTAGAGATCCCTCAGACCCTTTTAGTCAGTGTGGAAAATCTCTAGCAGTACGTATAG
TAGTTCATGTCATCTTATTATTCAGTATTTATAACTTGCAAAGAAATGAATATCAGAGAGTGAGAGGAAC
TTGTTTATTGCAGCTTATAATGGTTACAAATAAAGCAATAGCATCACAAATTTCACAAATAAAGCATTTT
TTTCACTGCATTCTAGTTGTGGTTTGTCCAAACTCATCAATGTATCTTATCATGTCTGGCTCTAGCTATC
CCGCCCCTAACTCCGCCCATCCCGCCCCTAACTCCGCCCAGTTCCGCCCATTCTCCGCCCCATGGCTGAC
TAATTTTTTTTATTTATGCAGAGGCCGAGGCCGCCTCGGCCTCTGAGCTATTCCAGAAGTAGTGAGGAGG
CTTTTTTGGAGGCCTAGGGACGTACCCAATTCGCCCTATAGTGAGTCGTATTACGCGCGCTCACTGGCCG
TCGTTTTACAACGTCGTGACTGGGAAAACCCTGGCGTTACCCAACTTAATCGCCTTGCAGCACATCCCCC
TTTCGCCAGCTGGCGTAATAGCGAAGAGGCCCGCACCGATCGCCCTTCCCAACAGTTGCGCAGCCTGAAT
GGCGAATGGG
[124 nt withheld, positions 6311-6434]
C
[91 nt withheld, positions 6436-6526]
A
[49 nt withheld, positions 6528-6576]
CCTTTGACGTTGGAGTCCACGTTCTTT
[37 nt withheld, positions 6604-6640]
ACCCTATCTCGGTCTATTCTTTTGATTTATAAGGGATTTTGCCGATTTCGGCCTATTGGTTAAAAAATGA
GCTGATTTAACAAAAATTTAACGCGAATTTTAACAAAATATTAACGCTTACAATTTAGGTGGCACTTTTC
GGGGAAATGTGCGCGGAACCCCTATTTGTTTATTTTTCTAAATACATTCAAATATGTATCCGCTCATGAG
ACAATAACCCTGATAAATGCTTCAATAATATTGAAAAAGGAAGAGTATGAGTATTCAACATTTCCGTGTC
GCCCTTATTCCCTTTTTTGCGGCATTTTGCCTTCCTGTTTTTGCTCACCCAGAAACGCTGGTGAAAGTAA
AAGATGCTGAAGATCAGTTGGGTGCACGAGTGGGTTACATCGAACTGGATCTCAACAGCGGTAAGATCCT
TGAGAGTTTTCGCCCCGAAGAACGTTTTCCAATGATGAGCACTTTTAAAGTTCTGCTATGTGGCGCGGTA
TTATCCCGTATTGACGCCGGGCAAGAGCAACTCGGTCGCCGCATACACTATTCTCAGAATGACTTGGTTG
AGTACTCACCAGTCACAGAAAAGCATCTTACGGATGGCATGACAGTAAGAGAATTATGCAGTGCTGCCAT
AACCATGAGTGATAACACTGCGGCCAACTTACTTCTGACAACGATCGGAGGACCGAAGGAGCTAACCGCT
TTTTTGCACAACATGGGGGATCATGTAACTCGCCTTGATCGTTGGGAACCGGAGCTGAATGAAGCCATAC
CAAACGACGAGCGTGACACCACGATGCCTGTAGCAATGGCAACAACGTTGCGCAAACTATTAACTGGCGA
ACTACTTACTCTAGCTTCCCGGCAACAATTAATAGACTGGATGGAGGCGGATAAAGTTGCAGGACCACTT
CTGCGCTCGGCCCTTCCGGCTGGCTGGTTTATTGCTGATAAATCTGGAGCCGGTGAGCGTGGGTCTCGCG
GTATCATTGCAGCACTGGGGCCAGATGGTAAGCCCTCCCGTATCGTAGTTATCTACACGACGGGGAGTCA
GGCAACTATGGATGAACGAAATAGACAGATCGCTGAGATAGGTGCCTCACTGATTAAGCATTGGTAACTG
TCAGACCAAGTTTACTCATATATACTTTAGATTGATTTAAAACTTCATTTTTAATTTAAAAGGATCTAGG
TGAAGATCCTTTTTGATAATCTCATGACCAAAATCCCTTAACGTGAGTTTTCGTTCCACTGAGCGTCAGA
CCCCGTAGAAAAGATCAAAGGATCTTCTTGAGATCCTTTTTTTCTGCGCGTAATCTGCTGCTTGCAAACA
AAAAAACCACCGCTACCAGCGGTGGTTTGTTTGCCGGATCAAGAGCTACCAACTCTTTTTCCGAAGGTAA
CTGGCTTCAGCAGAGCGCAGATACCAAATACTGTTCTTCTAGTGTAGCCGTAGTTAGGCCACCACTTCAA
GAACTCTGTAGCACCGCCTACATACCTCGCTCTGCTAATCCTGTTACCAGTGGCTGCTGCCAGTGGCGAT
AAGTCGTGTCTTACCGGGTTGGACTCAAGACGATAGTTACCGGATAAGGCGCAGCGGTCGGGCTGAACGG
GGGGTTCGTGCACACAGCCCAGCTTGGAGCGAACGACCTACACCGAACTGAGATACCTACAGCGTGAGCT
ATGAGAAAGCGCCACGCTTCCCGAAGGGAGAAAGGCGGACAGGTATCCGGTAAGCGGCAGGGTCGGAACA
GGAGAGCGCACGAGGGAGCTTCCAGGGGGAAACGCCTGGTATCTTTATAGTCCTGTCGGGTTTCGCCACC
TCTGACTTGAGCGTCGATTTTTGTGATGCTCGTCAGGGGGGCGGAGCCTATGGAAAAACGCCAGCAACGC
GGCCTTTTTACGGTTCCTGGCCTTTTGCTGGCCTTTTGCTCACATGTTCTTTCCTGCGTTATCCCCTGAT
TCTGTGGATAACCGTATTACCGCCTTTGAGTGAGCTGATACCGCTCGCCGCAGCCGAACGACCGAGCGCA
GCGAGTCAGTGAGCGAGGAAGCGGAAGAGCGCCCAATACGCAAACCGCCTCTCCCCGCGCGTTGGCCGAT
TCATTAATGCAGCTGGCACGACAGGTTTCCCGACTGGAAAGCGGGCAGTGAGCGCAACGCAATTAATGTG
AGTTAGCTCACTCATTAGGCACCCCAGGCTTTACACTTTATGCTTCCGGCTCGTATGTTGTGTGGAATTG
TGAGCGGATAACAATTTCACACAGGAAACAGCTATGACCATGATTACGCCAAGCGCGCAATTAACCCTCA
CTAAAGGGAACAAAAGCTGGAGCTGCAAGC
Features (pLannotate 1.2.2; 34 found; start..end, strand, type, name):
      5..231     +  promoter       RSV promoter: Rous sarcoma virus enhancer/promoter
    232..412     +  LTR            5' LTR (truncated): truncated 5' long terminal repeat (LTR) from HIV-1
    459..584     +  misc_feature   HIV-1 Ψ: packaging signal of human immunodeficiency virus type 1
    568..931     +  CDS            HIV-1 gag (fragment): gag protein from human immunodeficiency virus 1; gag
   1077..1310    +  misc_feature   RRE: The Rev response element (RRE) of HIV-1 allows for Rev-dependent mRNA export from the nucleus to the cytoplasm.
   1687..1713    +  CDS            Rev (fragment): human immunodeficiency virus 1 (HIV-1) Rev protein; rev; enhances nuclear export of unspliced and incompletely spliced viral mRNAs
   1720..1743    +  promoter       SV40 promoter (fragment): SV40 early promoter
   1744..1815    +  promoter       SV40 promoter (fragment): SV40 enhancer and early promoter
   1839..1974    +  rep_origin     SV40 ori: SV40 origin of replication
   2020..2616    +  CDS            PuroR (fragment): puromycin N-acetyltransferase; pac from Streptomyces; confers resistance to puromycin
   2665..2782    +  misc_feature   cPPT/CTS: central polypurine tract and central termination sequence of HIV-1
   2847..2913    +  CDS            small t antigen (fragment): SV40 (simian virus 40) small t antigen
   2920..4098    +  promoter       EF-1α promoter: strong constitutive promoter for human elongation factor EF-1α
   4119..4135    +  protein_bind   attB1 (fragment): mutant version of attB; core recombination site for the Gateway® BP reaction BP Clonase™
   4142..4651    +  CDS            CNBP: CNBP_BOVIN - Also known as ZNF9. Experimental evidence at transcript level: Swiss-Prot protein existence level 2. Single-stranded DNA-binding protein, with specificity to the sterol regulatory element (SRE). Involved in sterol-mediated repression (By similarity). From Bos taurus (Bovine).
   4653..4677    -  protein_bind   attB2: mutant version of attB; recombination site for the Gateway® BP reaction BP Clonase™
   4685..4726    +  CDS            V5 tag: epitope tag from simian virus 5
   4742..4795    +  promoter       U6 promoter (fragment): RNA polymerase III promoter for human U6 snRNA
   4837..5425    +  misc_feature   WPRE: woodchuck hepatitis virus posttranscriptional regulatory element
   5476..5495    +  misc_feature   cPPT/CTS (fragment): central polypurine tract and central termination sequence of HIV-1
   5497..5730    +  LTR            3' LTR (ΔU3): self-inactivating 3' long terminal repeat (LTR) from HIV-1
   5808..5929    +  polyA_signal   SV40 poly(A) signal: SV40 polyadenylation signal
   5969..6104    +  rep_origin     SV40 ori: SV40 origin of replication
   6125..6143    -  promoter       T7 promoter: promoter for bacteriophage T7 RNA polymerase
   6151..6306    +  CDS            lacZα (fragment): LacZα fragment of β-galactosidase; lacZ fragment
   6311..6739    +  rep_origin     f1 ori (sequence partly withheld): f1 bacteriophage origin of replication; arrow indicates direction of (+) strand synthesis
   6792..6896    +  promoter       AmpR promoter: bla
   6897..7757    +  CDS            AmpR: β-lactamase; bla; confers resistance to ampicillin, carbenicillin, and related antibiotics
   7928..8516    +  rep_origin     ori: high-copy-number ColE1/pMB1/pBR322/pUC origin of replication
   8699..8791    +  CDS            lacI (fragment): lac repressor; lacI; The lac repressor binds to the lac operator to inhibit transcription in E. coli. This inhibition can be relieved by adding lactose or isopropyl-β-D-thiogalactopyranoside (IPTG).
   8804..8825    +  protein_bind   CAP binding site: CAP binding activates transcription in the presence of cAMP. E. coli catabolite activator protein
   8840..8870    +  promoter       lac promoter: promoter for the E. coli lac operon
   8878..8894    +  protein_bind   lac operator: The lac repressor binds to the lac operator to inhibit transcription in E. coli. This inhibition can be relieved by adding lactose or isopropyl-β-D-thiogalactopyranoside (IPTG). lac repressor encoded by lacI
   8939..8957    +  promoter       T3 promoter: promoter for bacteriophage T3 RNA polymerase
