[The description below was written by a language model from this plasmid's Addgene catalogue record and pLannotate feature annotations shown in this document.]
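Description:
TFORF3391 is a lentiviral mammalian expression plasmid built on the pLX_TRC317 backbone and belongs to a barcoded library of transcription factor open reading frames. It carries the human CNBP coding sequence (also known as ZNF9), which was introduced by Gateway cloning and is flanked by attB1 and attB2 sites. The annotation software matched the ORF to the bovine CNBP protein entry, but the catalogue record gives the species as human. The annotated coding region is somewhat shorter than the listed insert size. The strong constitutive EF-1α promoter drives the ORF, which is fused at its C terminus to a V5 epitope tag for detection. A WPRE downstream enhances transcript stability and expression. The record describes a unique 24-bp barcode that identifies each ORF, but the feature table does not annotate it separately.

The viral portion has a third-generation, self-inactivating layout. An RSV promoter is fused to a truncated HIV-1 5' LTR, followed by the Ψ packaging signal, a gag fragment, the RRE for Rev-dependent export, a cPPT/CTS, and a ΔU3 3' LTR. Between the LTRs, an SV40 promoter drives a puromycin N-acetyltransferase cassette, which allows selection of transduced cells. In bacteria the plasmid is maintained through a high-copy ColE1/pUC-type origin and ampicillin resistance. An f1 origin and residual lac, T7 and T3 elements come from the cloning backbone. The depositor notes that the plasmid can recombine.

The construct is intended for overexpressing CNBP, either individually or in pooled screens, where barcode readout reveals which transcription factor each cell received.
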