Addgene plasmid #144867: TFORF3391
Purpose: Lentiviral vector for overexpressing transcription factor ORFs with unique 24-bp barcodes. Barcodes facilitate identification of transcription factors in pooled screens.
Depositing lab: Feng Zhang. Depositing organization: Broad Institute. Publication: A transcription factor atlas of directed differentiation. Joung J, Ma S, Tay T, Geiger-Schuller KR, Kirchgatterer PC, Verdine VK, Guo B, Arias-Garcia MA, Allen WE, Singh A, Kuksenko O, Abudayyeh OO, Gootenberg JS, Fu Z, Macrae RK, Buenrostro JD, Regev A, Zhang F. Cell. 2023 Jan 5;186(1):209-229.e26. doi: 10.1016/j.cell.2022.11.026. PubMed 36608654.
Backbone
  Vector backbone: pLX_TRC317
  Backbone manufacturer: Broad Institute Genetic Perturbation Platform
  Backbone size w/o insert (bp): 8264
  Vector type: Mammalian Expression, Lentiviral
  Selectable markers: Puromycin
Growth in bacteria
  Bacterial resistance: Ampicillin, 100 μg/mL
  Growth temperature: 37°C
  Growth strain: NEB Stable
  Copy number: High Copy
Gene/Insert
  Gene/Insert name: CNBP
  Species: H. sapiens (human)
  Insert size (bp): 716
  Entrez Gene: CNBP (a.k.a. CNBP1, DM2, PROMM, RNF163, ZCCHC22, ZNF9)
  Promoter: EF1a
  Tag / fusion protein: V5 (C terminal on insert)
  Cloning method: Gateway Cloning
  Sequencing primers: 5′ GGGTGGAGACTGAAGTTAGGCCAG; 3′ CACATAGCGTAAAAGGAGCAACATAG
Resource information
  A portion of this plasmid was derived from a plasmid made by: Broad Institute Genetic Perturbation Platform
Terms and licenses: Academic/Nonprofit Terms; Industry Terms: Not Available to Industry
Depositor comments: NM_001127196.1 Please test multiple small colonies in case of plasmid recombination. To make this collection available in a timely manner, a portion of this collection was not fully sequenced by Addgene. If an Addgene verified full plasmid sequence is not available, please contact us prior to placing an order to request the full sequence.
How to cite: TFORF3391 was a gift from Feng Zhang (Addgene plasmid # 144867 ; http://n2t.net/addgene:144867 ; RRID:Addgene_144867)
