>Addgene plasmid #144867 | TFORF3391 | depositor partial sequence | sequence record 286716 | Insert
ATCGATTGATCAACAAGTTTGTACAAAAAATTTGGCATGAGCAGCAATGAGTGCTTCAAGTGTGGACGAT
CTGGCCACTGGGCCCGGGAATGTCCTACTGGTGGAGGCCGTGGTCGTGGAATGAGAAGCCGTGGCAGAGG
TTTCCAGTTTGTTTCCTCGTCTCTTCCAGACATTTGTTATCGCTGTGGTGAGTCTGGTCATCTTGCCAAG
GATTGTGATCTTCAGGAGGATGCCTGCTATAACTGCGGTAGAGGTGGCCACATTGCCAAGGACTGCAAGG
AGCCCAAGAGAGAGCGAGAGCAATGCTGCTACAACTGTGGCAAACCAGGCCATCTGGCTCGTGACTGCGA
CCATGCAGATGAGCAGAAATGCTATTCTTGTGGAGAATTCGGACACATTCAAAAAGACTGCACCAAAGTG
AAGTGCTATAGGTGTGGTGAAACTGGTCATGTAGCCATCAACTGCAGCAAGACAAGTGAAGTCAACTGTT
ACCGCTGTGGCGAGTCAGGGCACCTTGCACGGGAATGCACAATTGAGGCTACAGCCTACCCAACTTTCTT
GTACAAAGTGGTTGATATCGGTAAGCCTATCCCTAACCCTCTCCTCGGTCTCGATTCTACGTAGTAATGA
ACTAGTCCGTAACTTGAAAGTATTTCGATTTCTTGGCTTTATATATCTTGTGGAAAGGACGATCACACCA
CCCTTTGCCCGGCGGT
