>Addgene plasmid #144867 | TFORF3391 | depositor partial sequence | sequence record 286717 | Barcode
TCACACCACCCTTTGCCCGGCGGT
